>Addgene plasmid #26265 | pXN-FBLWLF-GAL80 | depositor full sequence | sequence record 12357 | Author sequence
CCGCTGGACTACGTGGGTCTGGCCCATGATGAAATAACATAAGGTGGTCCCGTCGATAGCCGAAGCTTAC
CGAAGTATACACTTAAATTCAGTGCACGTTTGCTTGTTGAGAGGAAAGGTTGTGTGCGGACAATTTTTTT
TTGAAAACATTAACCCTTACGTGGAATAAAAAAAAATGAAATATTGCAAATTTTGCTGCAAAGCTGTGAC
TGGAGTAAAATTAATTCACGTGCCGAAGTGTGCTATTAAGAGAAAATTGTGGGAGCAGAGCCTTGGGTGC
AGCCTTGGTGAAAACTCCCAAATTTGTGATACCCACTTTAATGATTCGCAGTGGAAGGCTGCACCTGCAA
AAGGTCAGACATTTAAAAGGAGGCGACTCAACGCAGATGCCGTACCTAGTAAAGTGATAGAGCCTGAACC
AGAAAAGATAAAAGAAGGCTATACCAGTGGGAGTACACAAACAGAGTAAGTTTGAATAGTAAAAAAAATC
ATTTATGTAAACAATAACGTGACTGTGCGTTAGGTCCTGTTCATTGTTTAATGAAAATAAGAGCTTGAGG
GAAAAAATTCGTACTTTGGAGTACGAAATGCGTCGTTTAGAGCAGCAGCCGAATTCGGTACCGAAGTTCC
TATACTTTCTAGAGAATAGGAACTTCGGCGCGCCAGTACCGGGCCCCCCCTCGACGATGTAGGTCACGGT
CTCGAAGCCGCGGTGCGGGTGCCAGGGCGTGCCCTTGGGCTCCCCGGGCGCGTACTCCACCTCACCCATC
TGGTCCATCATGATGAACGGGTCGAGGTGGCGGTAGTTGATCCCGGCGAACGCGCGGCGCACCGGGAAGC
CCTCGCCCTCGAAACCGCTGGGCGCGGTGGTCACGGTGAGCACGGGACGTGCGACGGCGTCGGCGGGTGC
GGATACGCGGGGCAGCGTCAGCGGGTTCTCGACGGTCACGGCGGGCATGTCGAGGTCGACGGTATCGATA
AGCTTACCGAAGTATACACTTAAATTCAGTGCACGTTTGCTTGTTGAGAGGAAAGGTTGTGTGCGGACGA
ATTTTTTTTTGAAAACATTAACCCTTACGTGGATCCGCGGCCGCAACATGGACTACAACAAGAGATCTTC
GGTCTCAACCGTGCCTAATGCAGCTCCCATAAGAGTCGGATTCGTCGGTCTCAACGCAGCCAAAGGATGG
GCAATCAAGACACATTACCCCGCCATACTGCAACTATCGTCACAATTTCAAATCACTGCCTTATACAGTC
CAAAAATTGAGACTTCTATTGCCACCATTCAGCGTCTAAAATTGAGTAATGCCACTGCTTTTCCCACTTT
AGAGTCATTTGCATCATCTTCCACTATAGATATGATAGTGATAGCTATCCAAGTGGCCAGCCATTATGAA
GTTGTTATGCCTCTCTTGGAATTCTCCAAAAATAATCCGAACCTCAAGTATCTTTTCGTAGAATGGGCCC
TTGCATGTTCACTAGATCAAGCCGAATCCATTTATAAGGCTGCTGCTGAACGTGGGGTTCAAACCATCAT
CTCTTTACAAGGTCGTAAATCACCATATATTTTGAGAGCAAAAGAATTAATATCTCAAGGCTATATCGGC
GACATTAATTCGATCGAGATTGCTGGAAATGGCGGTTGGTACGGCTACGAAAGGCCTGTTAAATCACCAA
AATACATCTATGAAATCGGGAACGGTGTAGATCTGGTAACCACAACATTTGGTCACACAATCGATATTTT
ACAATACATGACAAGTTCGTACTTTTCCAGGATAAATGCAATGGTTTTCAATAATATTCCAGAGCAAGAG
CTGATAGATGAGCGTGGTAACCGATTGGGCCAGCGAGTCCCAAAGACAGTACCGGATCATCTTTTATTCC
AAGGCACATTGTTAAATGGCAATGTTCCAGTGTCATGCAGTTTCAAAGGTGGCAAACCTACCAAAAAATT
TACCAAAAATTTGGTCATTGACATTCACGGTACCAAGGGAGATTTGAAACTTGAAGGCGATGCCGGCTTC
GCAGAAATTTCAAATCTGGTCCTTTACTACAGTGGAACTAGAGCAAACGACTTCCCGCTAGCCAATGGAC
AACAAGCTCCTTTAGACCCGGGGTATGATGCAGGTAAAGAAATCATGGAAGTATATCATTTACGAAATTA
TAATGCCATTGTGGGTAATATTCATCGACTGTATCAATCTATCTCTGACTTCCACTTCAATACAAAGAAA
ATTCCTGAATTACCCTCACAATTTGTAATGCAAGGTTTCGATTTCGAAGGCTTTCCCACCTTGATGGATG
CTCTGATATTACACAGGTTAATCGAGAGCGTTTATAAAAGTAACATGATGGGCTCCACATTAAACGTTAG
CAATATCTCGCATTATAGTTTATAATCTAGATCGATACCGTCGACTAAAGCCAAATAGAAAATTATTCAG
TTCCTGGCTTAAGTTTTTAAAAGTGATATTATTTATTTGGTTGTAACCAACCAAAAGAATGTAAATAACT
AATACATAATTATGTTAGTTTTAAGTTAGCAACAAATTGATTTTAGCTATATTAGCTACTTGGTTAATAA
ATAGAATATATTTATTTAAAGATAATTGCGTTTTTATTGTCAGGGAGTGAGTTTGCTTAAAAACTCGTTT
AGATCCACTAGCTTAATTAAGCATGCCTAGGCTAGATAACTTCGTATAGCATACATTATACGAAGTTATA
GCTTCTGATGGAATTAGAACTTGGCAAAACAATACTGAGAATGAAGTGTATGTGGAACAGAGGCTGCTGA
TCTCGTTCTTCAGGCTATGAAACTGACACATTTGGAAACCACAGTACTTAGAACCACAAAGTGGGAATCA
AGAGAAAAACAATGATCCCACGAGAGATCGAATTCTAGTATGTATGTAAGTTAATAAAACCCATTTTTGC
GGAAAGTAGATAAAAAAAACATTTTTTTTTTTTACTGCACTGGATATCATTGAACTTATCTGATCAGTTT
TAAATTTACTTCGATCCAAGGGTATTTGATGTACCAGGTTCTTTCGATTACCTCTCACTCAAAATGACAT
TCCACTCAAAGTCAGCGCTGTTTGCCTCCTTCTCTGTCCACAGAAATATCGCCGTCTCTTTCGCCGCTGC
GTCCGCTATCTCTTTCGCCACCGTTTGTAGCGTTACGTAGCGTCAATGTCCGCCTTCAGTTGCATTTTGT
CAGCGGTTTCGTGACGAAGCTCCAAGCGGTTTACGCCATCAATTAAACACAAAGTGCTGTGCCAAAACTC
CTCTCGCTTCTTATTTTTGTTTGTTTTTTGAGTGATTGGGGTGGTGATTGGTTTTGGGTGGGTAAGCAGG
GGAAAGTGTGAAAAATCCCGGCAATGGGCCAAGAGGATCAGGAGCTATTAATTCGCGGAGGCAGCAAACA
CCCATCTGCCGAGCATCTGAACAATGTGAGTAGTACATGTGCATACATCTTAAGTTCACTTGATCTATAG
GAACTGCGATTGCAACATCAAATTGTCTGCGGCGTGAGAACTGCGACCCACAAAAATCCCAAACCGCAAT
TGCACAAACAAATAGTGACACGAAACAGATTATTCTGGTAGCTGTTCTCGCTATATAAGACAATTTTTGA
GATCATATCATGATCAAGACATCTAAAGGCATTCATTTTCGACTATATTCTTTTTTACAAAAAATATAAC
AACCAGATATTTTAAGCTGATCCTAGATGCACAAAAAATAAATAAAAGTATAAACCTACTTCGTAGGATA
CTTCGGGGTACTTTTTGTTCGGGGTTAGATGAGCATAACGCTTGTAGTTGATATTTGAGATCCCCTATCA
TTGCAGGGTGACAGCGGAGCGGCTTCGCAGAGCTGCATTAACCAGGGCTTCGGGCAGGCCAAAAACTACG
GCACGCTCCGGCCACCCAGTCCGCCGGAGGACTCCGGTTCAGGGAGCGGCCAACTAGCCGAGAACCTCAC
CTATGCCTGGCACAATATGGACATCTTTGGGGCGGTCAATCAGCCGGGCTCCGGATGGCGGCAGCTGGTC
AACCGGACACGCGGACTATTCTGCAACGAGCGACACATACCGGCGCCCAGGAAACATTTGCTCAAGAACG
GTGAGTTTCTATTCGCAGTCGGCTGATCTGTGTGAAATCTTAATAAAGGGTCCAATTACCAATTTGAAAC
TCAGTTTGCGGCGTGGCCTATCCGGGCGAACTTTTGGCCGTGATGGGCAGTTCCGGTGCCGGAAAGACGA
CCCTGCTGAATGCCCTTGCCTTTCGATCGCCGCAGGGCATCCAAGTATCGCCATCCGGGATGCGACTGCT
CAATGGCCAACCTGTGGACGCCAAGGAGATGCAGGCCAGGTGCGCCTATGTCCAGCAGGATGACCTCTTT
ATCGGCTCCCTAACGGCCAGGGAACACCTGATTTTCCAAGCCATGGTGCGGATGCCACGACATCTGACCT
ATCGGCAGCGAGTGGCCCGCGTGGATCAGGTGATCCAGGAGCTTTCGCTCAGCAAATGTCAGCACACGAT
CATCGGTGTGCCCGGCAGGGTGAAAGGTCTGTCCGGCGGAGAAAGGAAGCGTCTGGCATTCGCCTCCGAG
GCTCTAACCGATCCGCCGCTTCTGATCTGCGATGAGCCCACCTCCGGACTGGACTCCTTTACCGCCCACA
GCGTCGTCCAGGTGCTGAAGAAGCTGTCGCAGAAGGGCAAGACCGTCATCCTGACCATTCATCAGCCGTC
TTCCGAGCTGTTTGAGCTCTTTGACAAGATCCTTCTGATGGCCGAGGGCAGGGTAGCTTTCTTGGGCACT
CCCAGCGAAGCCGTCGACTTCTTTTCCTAGTGAGTTCGATGTGTTTATTAAGGGTATCTAGTATTACATA
ACATCTCAACTCCTATCCAGCGTGGGTGCCCAGTGTCCTACCAACTACAATCCGGCGGACTTTTACGTAC
AGGTGTTGGCCGTTGTGCCCGGACGGGAGATCGAGTCCCGTGATCGGATCGCCAAGATATGCGACAATTT
TGCCATTAGCAAAGTAGCCCGGGATATGGAGCAGTTGTTGGCCACCAAAAATCTGGAGAAGCCACTGGAG
CAGCCGGAGAATGGGTACACCTACAAGGCCACCTGGTTCATGCAGTTCCGGGCGGTCCTGTGGCGATCCT
GGCTGTCGGTGCTCAAGGAACCACTCCTCGTAAAAGTGCGACTTATTCAGACAACGGTGAGTGGTTCCAG
TGGAAACAAATGATATAACGCTTACAATTCTTGGAAACAAATTCGCTAGATTTTAGATAGAATTGCCTGA
TTCCACACCCTTCTTAGTTTTTTTCAATGAGATGTATAGTTTATAGTTTTGCAGAAGATAAATAAATTTC
ATTTAACTCGCGAATATTAATGAGATGCGAGTAACATTTTAATTTGCAGATGGTTGCCATCTTGATTGGC
CTCATCTTTTTGGGCCAACAACTCACGCAAGTGGGTGTGATGAATATCAACGGAGCCATCTTCCTCTTCC
TGACCAACATGACCTTTCAAAACGTCTTTGCCACGATAAATGTAAGTCATGTTTAGAATACATTTGCATT
TCAATAATTTACTAACTTTCTAATGAATCGATTCGATTTAGGTGTTCACCTCAGAGCTGCCAGTTTTTAT
GAGGGAGGCCCGAAGTCGACTTTATCGCTGTGACACATACTTTCTGGGCAAAACGATTGCCGAATTGCCG
CTTTTTCTCACAGTGCCACTGGTCTTCACGGCGATTGCCTATCCGATGATCGGACTGCGGGCCGGAGTGC
TGCACTTCTTCAACTGCCTGGCGCTGGTCACTCTGGTGGCCAATGTGTCAACGTCCTTCGGATATCTAAT
ATCCTGCGCCAGCTCCTCGACCTCGATGGCGCTGTCTGTGGGTCCGCCGGTTATCATACCATTCCTGCTC
TTTGGCGGCTTCTTCTTGAACTCGGGCTCGGTGCCAGTATACCTCAAATGGTTGTCGTACCTCTCATGGT
TCCGTTACGCCAACGAGGGTCTGCTGATTAACCAATGGGCGGACGTGGAGCCGGGCGAAATTAGCTGCAC
ATCGTCGAACACCACGTGCCCCAGTTCGGGCAAGGTCATCCTGGAGACGCTTAACTTCTCCGCCGCCGAT
CTGCCGCTGGACTACGTGGGTCTGGCCATTCTCATCGTGAGCTTCCGGGTGCTCGCATATCTGGCTCTAA
GACTTCGGGCCCGACGCAAGGAGTAGCCGACATATATCCGAAATAACTGCTTGTTTTTTTTTTTTACCAT
TATTACCATCGTGTTTACTGTTTATTGCCCCCTCAAAAAGCTAATGTAATTATATTTGTGCCAATAAAAA
CAAGATATGACCTATAGAATACAAGTATTTCCCCTTCGAACATCCCCACAAGTAGACTTTGGATTTGTCT
TCTAACCAAAAGACTTACACACCTGCATACCTTACATCAAAAACTCGTTTATCGCTACATAAAACACCGG
GATATATTTTTTATATACATACTTTTCAAATCGCGCGCCCTCTTCATAATTCACCTCCACCACACCACGT
TTCGTAGTTGCTCTTTCGCTGTCTCCCACCCGCTCTCCGCAACACATTCACCTTTTGTTCGACGACCTTG
GAGCGACTGTCGTTAGTTCCGCGCGATTCGGTTCGCTCAAATGGTTCCGAGTGGTTCATTTCGTCTCAAT
AGAAATTAGTAATAAATATTTGTATGTACAATTTATTTGCTCCAATATATTTGTATATATTTCCCTCACA
GCTATATTTATTCTAATTTAATATTATGACTTTTTAAGGTAATTTTTTGTGACCTGTTCGGAGTGATTAG
CGTTACAATTTGAACTGAAAGTGACATCCAGTGTTTGTTCCTTGTGTAGATGCATCTCAAAAAAATGGTG
GGCATAATAGTGTTGTTTATATATATCAAAAATAACAACTATAATAATAAGAATACATTTAATTTAGAAA
ATGCTTGGATTTCACTGGAACTAGAATTCATAACTTCGTATAGCATACATTATACGAAGTTATGGATCTG
GCCGCGCTCTTCCGCTGAAGTTCCTATACTTTCTAGAGAATAGGAACTTCCTCGACGGTAGCGGTCCGGT
TGTTTTCGTGCTCATCGCGAGTACGTATTTATTTTTAAAAAATAATAAACGCGGCAAACACAATCACACA
AATGTGCAGGCACAGTGGGACAAAGTGCGCTAAATTTGGATATGTAATAAATCCAAAACCAAAAAGAAAA
CAAAAAACGGTAAAATATTTTACTGTTGTTAAAATTCGATCATTCATTATTCGCTGCATGAATTAGCTTT
GCGTACTCGCAAATTATTAAAAATAAAACTTTAAAAATAATTTCGTCTAATTAATATTATGAGTTAATTC
AAACCCCACGGACATGCTAAGGGTTAATCAACAATCATATCGCTGTCTCACTCAGACTCAATACGACACT
CAGAATACTATTCCTTTCACTCGCACTTATTGCAAGCATACGTTAAGTGGATGTCTCTTGCCGACGGGAC
CACCTTATGTTATTTCATCATGGTCTGGCCATTCTCATCGTGAGCTTCCGGGTGCTCGCATATCTGGCTC
TAAGACTTCGGGCCCGACGCAAGGAGTAGCCGACATATATCCGAAATAACTGCTTGTTTTTTTTTTTACC
ATTATTACCATCGTGTTTACTGTTTATTGCCCCCTCAAAAAGCTAATGTAATTATATTTGTGCCAATAAA
AACAAGATATGACCTATAGAATACAAGTATTTCCCCTTCGAACATCCCCACAAGTAGACTTTGGATTTGT
CTTCTAACCAAAAGACTTACACACCTGCATACCTTACATCAAAAACTCGTTTATCGCTACATAAAACACC
GGGATATATTTTTTATATACATACTTTTCAAATCGCGCGCCCTCTTCATAATTCACCTCCACCACACCAC
GTTTCGTAGTTGCTCTTTCGCTGTCTCCCACCCGCTCTCCGCAACACATTCACCTTTTGTTCGACGACCT
TGGAGCGACTGTCGTTAGTTCCGCGCGATTCGGTGCGGTATTTCACACCGCATATGGTGCACTCTCAGTA
CAATCTGCTCTGATGCCGCATAGTTAAGCCAGCCCCGACACCCGCCAACACCCGCTGACGCGCCCTGACG
GGCTTGTCTGCTCCCGGCATCCGCTTACAGACAAGCTGTGACCGTCTCCGGGAGCTGCATGTGTCAGAGG
TTTTCACCGTCATCACCGAAACGCGCGAGACGAAAGGGCCTCGTGATACGCCTATTTTTATAGGTTAATG
TCATGATAATAATGGTTTCTTAGACGTCAGGTGGCACTTTTCGGGGAAATGTGCGCGGAACCCCTATTTG
TTTATTTTTCTAAATACATTCAAATATGTATCCGCTCATGAGACAATAACCCTGATAAATGCTTCAATAA
TATTGAAAAAGGAAGAGTATGAGTATTCAACATTTCCGTGTCGCCCTTATTCCCTTTTTTGCGGCATTTT
GCCTTCCTGTTTTTGCTCACCCAGAAACGCTGGTGAAAGTAAAAGATGCTGAAGATCAGTTGGGTGCACG
AGTGGGTTACATCGAACTGGATCTCAACAGCGGTAAGATCCTTGAGAGTTTTCGCCCCGAAGAACGTTTT
CCAATGATGAGCACTTTTAAAGTTCTGCTATGTGGCGCGGTATTATCCCGTATTGACGCCGGGCAAGAGC
AACTCGGTCGCCGCATACACTATTCTCAGAATGACTTGGTTGAGTACTCACCAGTCACAGAAAAGCATCT
TACGGATGGCATGACAGTAAGAGAATTATGCAGTGCTGCCATAACCATGAGTGATAACACTGCGGCCAAC
TTACTTCTGACAACGATCGGAGGACCGAAGGAGCTAACCGCTTTTTTGCACAACATGGGGGATCATGTAA
CTCGCCTTGATCGTTGGGAACCGGAGCTGAATGAAGCCATACCAAACGACGAGCGTGACACCACGATGCC
TGTAGCAATGGCAACAACGTTGCGCAAACTATTAACTGGCGAACTACTTACTCTAGCTTCCCGGCAACAA
TTAATAGACTGGATGGAGGCGGATAAAGTTGCAGGACCACTTCTGCGCTCGGCCCTTCCGGCTGGCTGGT
TTATTGCTGATAAATCTGGAGCCGGTGAGCGTGGGTCTCGCGGTATCATTGCAGCACTGGGGCCAGATGG
TAAGCCCTCCCGTATCGTAGTTATCTACACGACGGGGAGTCAGGCAACTATGGATGAACGAAATAGACAG
ATCGCTGAGATAGGTGCCTCACTGATTAAGCATTGGTAACTGTCAGACCAAGTTTACTCATATATACTTT
AGATTGATTTAAAACTTCATTTTTAATTTAAAAGGATCTAGGTGAAGATCCTTTTTGATAATCTCATGAC
CAAAATCCCTTAACGTGAGTTTTCGTTCCACTGAGCGTCAGACCCCGTAGAAAAGATCAAAGGATCTTCT
TGAGATCCTTTTTTTCTGCGCGTAATCTGCTGCTTGCAAACAAAAAAACCACCGCTACCAGCGGTGGTTT
GTTTGCCGGATCAAGAGCTACCAACTCTTTTTCCGAAGGTAACTGGCTTCAGCAGAGCGCAGATACCAAA
TACTGTCCTTCTAGTGTAGCCGTAGTTAGGCCACCACTTCAAGAACTCTGTAGCACCGCCTACATACCTC
GCTCTGCTAATCCTGTTACCAGTGGCTGCTGCCAGTGGCGATAAGTCGTGTCTTACCGGGTTGGACTCAA
GACGATAGTTACCGGATAAGGCGCAGCGGTCGGGCTGAACGGGGGGTTCGTGCACACAGCCCAGCTTGGA
GCGAACGACCTACACCGAACTGAGATACCTACAGCGTGAGCATTGAGAAAGCGCCACGCTTCCCGAAGGG
AGAAAGGCGGACAGGTATCCGGTAAGCGGCAGGGTCGGAACAGGAGAGCGCACGAGGGAGCTTCCAGGGG
GAAACGCCTGGTATCTTTATAGTCCTGTCGGGTTTCGCCACCTCTGACTTGAGCGTCGATTTTTGTGATG
CTCGTCAGGGGGGCGGAGCCTATGGAAAAACGCCTTCTTCTTGAACTCGGGCTCGGTGCCAGTATACCTC
AAATGGTTGTCGTACCTCTCATGGTTCCGTTACGCCAACGAGGGTCTGCTGATTAACCAATGGGCGGACG
TGGAGCCGGGCGAAATTAGCTGCACATCGTCGAACACCACGTGCCCCAGTTCGGGCAAGGTCATCCTGGA
GACGCTTAACTTCTCCGCCGCCGATCTG
Features (pLannotate 1.2.2; 19 found; start..end, strand, type, name):
     25..609     +  misc_feature   P element 5' end: No description available
    623..656     -  protein_bind   FRT (minimal): supports FLP-mediated excision but not integration (Turan and Bode, 2011) FLP recombinase from the Saccharomyces cerevisiae 2μ plasmid
    666..684     -  misc_feature   MCS (fragment): pBluescript multiple cloning site
    701..770     +  protein_bind   attB: attB site for the φC31 integrase (Groth et al., 2000) phage φC31 integrase
    980..1083    +  misc_feature   P element 5' end (fragment): No description available
   1098..2405    +  CDS            GAL80: transcriptional repressor that inhibits GAL4; Saccharomyces cerevisiae GAL80; GAL80 binds to and inhibits the transcriptional activation domain of GAL4.
   2696..2729    +  protein_bind   loxP: Cre-mediated recombination occurs in the 8-bp core sequence (GCATACAT). Cre recombinase
   2733..2899    -  polyA_signal   PGK poly(A) signal (fragment): mouse phosphoglycerate kinase 1 polyadenylation signal
   2905..7024    +  gene           mini-white: white; This modified version of the white gene lacks part of the first intron.
   7030..7063    +  protein_bind   loxP: Cre-mediated recombination occurs in the 8-bp core sequence (GCATACAT). Cre recombinase
   7087..7120    -  protein_bind   FRT (minimal): supports FLP-mediated excision but not integration (Turan and Bode, 2011) FLP recombinase from the Saccharomyces cerevisiae 2μ plasmid
   7350..7582    +  misc_feature   P element 3' end: P element 3' end
   7582..8084    +  gene           mini-white (fragment): white; This modified version of the white gene lacks part of the first intron.
   8083..8152    -  misc_feature   bom (fragment): basis of mobility region from pBR322
   8254..8289    -  CDS            rop (fragment): Rop protein, which maintains plasmids at low copy number; rop
   8384..8488    +  promoter       AmpR promoter: bla
   8489..9349    +  CDS            AmpR: β-lactamase; bla; confers resistance to ampicillin, carbenicillin, and related antibiotics
   9520..10108   +  rep_origin     ori: high-copy-number ColE1/pMB1/pBR322/pUC origin of replication
  10114..24      +  CDS            mini-white (fragment) (across the origin): Drosophila white gene eye color pigment; white; This is a modified version of the white gene lacking part of the first intron.
