[The description below was written by a language model from this plasmid's Addgene catalogue record and pLannotate feature annotations shown in this document.]
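Description:
pXN-FBLWLF-GAL80 is a P element-based Drosophila transgenesis plasmid carrying the yeast GAL80 coding sequence, built on the pXN-FBLWLF backbone. It is propagated in E. coli through a high-copy ColE1/pUC-type origin and selected with ampicillin (AmpR under its own bla promoter). Remnants of pBR322 bom and rop sequences and small fragments of white flank the bacterial portion. The annotated depositor sequence is 10,318 nt.

The transposon is delimited by the P element 5' and 3' ends, which allow transposase-mediated insertion into the fly genome. Inside them, two minimal FRT sites in the same orientation bracket the whole payload. That payload consists of a φC31 attB site, a short P element 5' fragment lying directly upstream of GAL80, the GAL80 open reading frame (cloned BamHI to SphI and derived from a tubulin-GAL80 plasmid), and a mini-white eye-colour marker flanked by two directly repeated loxP sites. The backbone name appears to reflect this FRT–attB–loxP–white–loxP–FRT order. No dedicated promoter is annotated for GAL80. The P element fragment upstream may supply a minimal promoter, as in enhancer-trap designs where expression depends on nearby genomic enhancers, but the record does not say this. A PGK poly(A) fragment lies in reverse orientation between the first loxP and mini-white.

Together these sites allow Cre to remove the mini-white marker, FLP to excise the FRT-flanked cassette, and φC31 integrase to recombine at attB. GAL80 binds and inhibits the GAL4 activation domain, so the construct provides a repressor for subtracting or refining GAL4-driven expression patterns in vivo. This matches the associated work on dissecting gene expression patterns.
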