Addgene plasmid #26265: pXN-FBLWLF-GAL80
Depositing lab: Tom Clandinin. Depositing organization: Stanford University. Publication: A versatile in vivo system for directed dissection of gene expression patterns. Gohl DM, Silies MA, Gao XJ, Bhalerao S, Luongo FJ, Lin CC, Potter CJ, Clandinin TR. Nat Methods. 2011 Mar;8(3):231-7. doi: 10.1038/nmeth.1561. PubMed 21473015.
Backbone
  Vector backbone: pXN-FBLWLF
  Backbone size w/o insert (bp): 8757
  Vector type: Bacterial Expression, Insect Expression ; Drosophila transgenesis
Growth in bacteria
  Bacterial resistance: Ampicillin, 100 μg/mL
  Growth temperature: 37°C
  Growth strain: DH5alpha
  Copy number: High Copy
Gene/Insert
  Gene/Insert name: GAL80
  Species: S. cerevisiae (budding yeast)
  Insert size (bp): 1325
  Entrez Gene: GAL80 (a.k.a. YML051W)
  Cloning method: Restriction Enzyme; 5′ cloning site BamHI (not destroyed); 3′ cloning site SphI (not destroyed)
  Sequencing primers: 5′ CAGTGCACGTTTGCTTGTTGA
Resource information
  A portion of this plasmid was derived from a plasmid made by: From pCASPTubGAL80 (from Lee and Luo. 1999. Neuron. 22, 451-461)
Terms and licenses: Academic/Nonprofit Terms; Industry Terms: Not Available to Industry
How to cite: pXN-FBLWLF-GAL80 was a gift from Tom Clandinin (Addgene plasmid # 26265 ; http://n2t.net/addgene:26265 ; RRID:Addgene_26265)
