>Addgene plasmid #26265 | pXN-FBLWLF-GAL80 | addgene partial sequence | sequence record 32423 | 26265 with pBR322ori-F
TTTTTGTGATGCTCGTCAGGGGGGCGGAGCCTATGGAAAAACGCCTTCTTCTTGAACTCGGGCTCGGTGC
CAGTATACCTCAAATGGTTGTCGTACCTCTCATGGTTCCGTTACGCCAACGAGGGTCTGCTGATTAACCA
ATGGGCGGACGTGGAGCCGGGCGAAATTAGCTGCACATCGTCGAACACCACGTGCCCCAGTTCGGGCAAG
GTCATCCTGGAGACGCTTAACTTCTCCGCCGCCGATCTGCCGCTGGACTACGTGGGTCTGGCCCATGATG
AAATAACATAAGGTGGTCCCGTCGATAGCCGAAGCTTACCGAAGTATACACTTAAATTCAGTGCACGTTT
GCTTGTTGAGAGGAAAGGTTGTGTGCGGACAATTTTTTTTTGAAAACATTAACCCTTACGTGGAATAAAA
AAAAATGAAATATTGCAAATTTTGCTGCAAAGCTGTGACTGGAGTAAAATTAATTCACGTGCCGAAGTGT
GCTATTAAGAGAAAATTGTGGGAGCAGAGCCTTGGGTGCAGCCTTGGTGAAAACTCCCAAATTTGTGATA
CCCACTTTAATGATTCGCAGTGGAAGGCTGCACCTGCAAAAGGTCAGACATTTAAAAGGAGGCGACTCAA
CGCAGATGCCGTACCTAGTAAAGTGATAGAGCCTGAACCAGAAAAGATAAAAGAAGGCTATACCAGTGGG
AGTACACAAACAGAGTAAGTTTGAATAGTAAAAAAAATCATTTATGTAAACAATAACGTGACTGTGCGTT
AGGTCCTGTTCATTGTTTAATGAAAATAAGAGCTTGAGGG
