>Addgene plasmid #26265 | pXN-FBLWLF-GAL80 | addgene partial sequence | sequence record 32424 | 26265 with miniwhite-F (TTTGTGACCTGTTCGGAGTGA)
TTTGTTCCTTGTGTAGATGCATCTCAAAAAAATGGTGGGCATAATAGTGTTGTTTATATATATCAAAAAT
AACAACTATAATAATAAGAATACATTTAATTTAGAAAATGCTTGGATTTCACTGGAACTAGAATTCATAA
CTTCGTATAGCATACATTATACGAAGTTATGGATCTGGCCGCGCTCTTCCGCTGAAGTTCCTATACTTTC
TAGAGAATAGGAACTTCCTCGACGGTAGCGGTCCGGTTGTTTTCGTGCTCATCGCGAGTACGTATTTATT
TTTAAAAAATAATAAACGCGGCAAACACAATCACACAAATGTGCAGGCACAGTGGGACAAAGTGCGCTAA
ATTTGGATATGTAATAAATCCAAAACCAAAAAGAAAACAAAAAACGGTAAAATATTTTACTGTTGTTAAA
ATTCGATCATTCATTATTCGCTGCATGAATTAGCTTTGCGTACTCGCAAATTATTAAAAATAAAACTTTA
AAAATAATTTCGTCTAATTAATATTATGAGTTAATTCAAACCCCACGGACATGCTAAGGGTTAATCAACA
ATCATATCGCTGTCTCACTCAGACTCAATACGACACTCAGAATACTATTCCTTTCACTCGCACTTATTGC
AAGCATACGTTAAGTGGATGTCTCTTGCCGACGGGACCACCTTATGTTATTTCATCATGGTCTGGCCATT
CTCATCGTGAGCTTCCGGGTGCTCGCATATCTGGCTCTAAGACTTCGGGCCCGACGCAAGGAGTAGCCGA
CATATATCCGAAATAACTGCTTGTTTTTTTTTTTACCATTATTACCATCGTGTTTACTGTTTAT
