>Addgene plasmid #26265 | pXN-FBLWLF-GAL80 | addgene partial sequence | sequence record 32425 | 26265 with yGAL80-F (CCAATGGACAACAAGCTCCT)
AATCATGGAAGTATATCATTTACGAAATTATAATGCCATTGTGGGTAATATTCATCGACTGTATCAATCT
ATCTCTGACTTCCACTTCAATACAAAGAAAATTCCTGAATTACCCTCACAATTTGTAATGCAAGGTTTCG
ATTTCGAAGGCTTTCCCACCTTGATGGATGCTCTGATATTACACAGGTTAATCGAGAGCGTTTATAAAAG
TAACATGATGGGCTCCACATTAAACGTTAGCAATATCTCGCATTATAGTTTATAATCTAGATCGATACCG
TCGACTAAAGCCAAATAGAAAATTATTCAGTTCCTGGCTTAAGTTTTTAAAAGTGATATTATTTATTTGG
TTGTAACCAACCAAAAGAATGTAAATAACTAATACATAATTATGTTAGTTTTAAGTTAGCAACAAATTGA
TTTTAGCTATATTAGCTACTTGGTTAATAAATAGAATATATTTATTTAAAGATAATTGCGTTTTTATTGT
CAGGGAGTGAGTTTGCTTAAAAACTCGTTTAGATCCACTAGCTTAATTAAGCATGCCTAGGCTAGATAAC
TTCGTATAGCATACATTATACGAAGTTATAGCTTCTGATGGAATTAGAACTTGGCAAAACAATACTGAGA
ATGAAGTGTATGTGGAACAGAGGCTGCTGATCTCGTTCTTCAGGCTATGAAACTGACACATTTGGAAACC
ACAGTACTTAGAACCACAAAGTGGGAATCAAGAGAAAAACAATGATCCCACGAGAGATCGAATTCTAGTA
TGTATGTAAGTTAATAAAACCCATTTTTGCGGAAAGTAGATAAAAAAAACATTTTTTTTTTTTACTGCAC
TGGATATCATTGAACTTATCTGATCAG
